Addgene plasmid #166906: mApple-TfR-RUSH
Purpose: RUSH cargo: Str-KDEL_IRES_Transferrin Receptor (TfR)-SBP-mApple
Depositing lab: Jennifer Lippincott-Schwartz. Depositing organization: HHMI, Janelia Research Campus. Publication: ER-to-Golgi protein delivery through an interwoven, tubular network extending from ER. Weigel AV, Chang CL, Shtengel G, Xu CS, Hoffman DP, Freeman M, Iyer N, Aaron J, Khuon S, Bogovic J, Qiu W, Hess HF, Lippincott-Schwartz J. Cell. 2021 Apr 29;184(9):2412-2429.e16. doi: 10.1016/j.cell.2021.03.035. Epub 2021 Apr 13. PubMed 33852913.
Backbone
  Vector backbone: pIRES_neo3
  Vector type: Mammalian Expression
Growth in bacteria
  Bacterial resistance: Ampicillin, 100 μg/mL
  Growth temperature: 37°C
  Growth strain: DH5alpha
  Copy number: High Copy
Gene/Insert
  Gene/Insert name: mApple
Resource information
  A portion of this plasmid was derived from a plasmid made by: cloned by Gaelle Boncompain
Terms and licenses: Academic/Nonprofit Terms; Industry Terms: Not Available to Industry
How to cite: mApple-TfR-RUSH was a gift from Jennifer Lippincott-Schwartz (Addgene plasmid # 166906 ; http://n2t.net/addgene:166906 ; RRID:Addgene_166906)
