[The description below was written by a language model from this plasmid's Addgene catalogue record and pLannotate feature annotations shown in this document.]
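Description:
mApple-TfR-RUSH is a bicistronic mammalian expression plasmid built on the pIRES_neo3 backbone, designed for the RUSH (retention using selective hooks) assay of synchronized secretory trafficking. It is propagated in E. coli as a high-copy plasmid through a ColE1/pUC-type origin with ampicillin selection (AmpR, β-lactamase). No neomycin resistance cassette appears in the annotated feature table, which suggests that the cargo occupies the position downstream of the IRES. The record therefore shows no mammalian selection marker.

A single transcript is driven by the CMV immediate-early enhancer and promoter and ends at an SV40 polyadenylation signal. The first cistron encodes the "hook": a streptavidin core preceded by a short fragment annotated as STIM1, probably serving as a signal sequence, and, according to the stated purpose, carrying a KDEL motif that retains it in the endoplasmic reticulum. A chimeric intron and an EMCV IRES follow, allowing cap-independent translation of the second cistron. This encodes the "cargo": human transferrin receptor (TFRC) fused at its C-terminal end to mApple, a monomeric red fluorescent protein. The purpose line places a streptavidin-binding peptide (SBP) between the receptor and the fluorophore. SBP is not separately annotated, though there is an unannotated gap between the two coding sequences.

In cells, the SBP on the cargo binds the ER-resident streptavidin hook and holds the receptor in the ER. Adding biotin displaces this interaction and releases a synchronized wave of fluorescent cargo. The associated study used such constructs to image ER-to-Golgi protein delivery.
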