Features (pLannotate 1.2.2; 21 found; start..end, strand, type, name):
    431..2710    +  CDS            TFRC (sequence partly withheld): TFR1_HUMAN - Experimental evidence at protein level: Swiss-Prot protein existence level 1. (Microbial infection) Acts as a receptor for new-world arenaviruses: Guanarito, Junin and Machupo virus. From Homo sapiens (Human).
   2843..3550    +  CDS            mApple: mApple is a basic (constitutively fluorescent) red fluorescent protein published in 2008, derived from Discosoma sp.. It is reported to be a rapidly-maturing monomer with high acid sensitivity.
   3600..3684    +  CDS            large T antigen (fragment): large T antigen from SV40 (simian virus 40)
   3707..3828    +  polyA_signal   SV40 poly(A) signal: SV40 polyadenylation signal
   3839..3890    +  polyA_signal   SV40 poly(A) signal (fragment): SV40 polyadenylation signal
   3954..3970    -  protein_bind   lac operator: The lac repressor binds to the lac operator to inhibit transcription in E. coli. This inhibition can be relieved by adding lactose or isopropyl-β-D-thiogalactopyranoside (IPTG). lac repressor encoded by lacI
   3978..4008    -  promoter       lac promoter: promoter for the E. coli lac operon
   4023..4044    -  protein_bind   CAP binding site: CAP binding activates transcription in the presence of cAMP. E. coli catabolite activator protein
   4057..4149    -  CDS            lacI (fragment): lac repressor; lacI; The lac repressor binds to the lac operator to inhibit transcription in E. coli. This inhibition can be relieved by adding lactose or isopropyl-β-D-thiogalactopyranoside (IPTG).
   4332..4920    -  rep_origin     ori: high-copy-number ColE1/pMB1/pBR322/pUC origin of replication
   5091..5951    -  CDS            AmpR: β-lactamase; bla; confers resistance to ampicillin, carbenicillin, and related antibiotics
   5952..6056    -  promoter       AmpR promoter: bla
   6115..6167    -  misc_feature   bom (fragment): basis of mobility region from pBR322
   6322..6701    +  enhancer       CMV enhancer: human cytomegalovirus immediate early enhancer
   6702..6905    +  promoter       CMV promoter: human cytomegalovirus (CMV) immediate early promoter
   6901..6934    +  LTR            5' LTR (truncated) (fragment): truncated 5' long terminal repeat (LTR) from HIV-1
   6950..6968    +  promoter       T7 promoter: promoter for bacteriophage T7 RNA polymerase
   7041..7154    +  CDS            STIM1 (fragment): STIM1_HUMAN - Also known as GOK From Homo sapiens (Human).
   7140..7640    +  CDS            SAV_STRAV (fragment): Experimental evidence at protein level: Swiss-Prot protein existence level 1. The biological function of streptavidin is not known. Forms a strong non-covalent specific complex with biotin (one molecule of biotin per subunit of streptavidin). From Streptomyces avidinii.
   7733..7962    +  intron         chimeric intron: chimera between introns from adenovirus and immunoglobulin heavy chain genes
   8145..404     +  misc_feature   IRES (across the origin): internal ribosome entry site (IRES) of the encephalomyocarditis virus (EMCV)
>Addgene plasmid #166906 | mApple-TfR-RUSH | addgene full sequence | sequence record 328225 | Addgene NGS Result
TCGCCAAAGGAATGCAAGGTCTGTTGAATGTCGTGAAGGAAGCAGTTCCTCTGGAAGCTTCTTGAAGACA
AACAACGTCTGTAGCGACCCTTTGCAGGCAGCGGAACCCCCCACCTGGCGACAGGTGCCTCTGCGGCCAA
AAGCCACGTGTATAAGATACACCTGCAAAGGCGGCACAACCCCAGTGCCACGTTGTGAGTTGGATAGTTG
TGGAAAGAGTCAAATGGCTCTCCTCAAGCGTATTCAACAAGGGGCTGAAGGATGCCCAGAAGGTACCCCA
TTGTATGGGATCTGATCTGGGGCCTCGGTGCACATGCTTTACATGTGTTTAGTCGAGGTTAAAAAAACGT
CTAGGCCCCCCGAACCACGGGGACGTGGTTTTCCTTTGAAAAACACGATGATAAGCTTGCCACAACCCGG
GAGGCGCGCCATGATGGATCAAGCTAGATCAGCATTCTCTAACTTGTTTGGTGGAGAACCATTGTCATAT
ACCCGGTTCAGCCTGGCTCGGCAAGTAGATGGCGATAACAGTCATGTGGAGATGAAACTTGCTGTAGATG
AAGAAGAAAATGCTGACAATAACACAAAGGCCAATGTCACAAAACCAAAAAGGTGTAGTGGAAGTATCTG
CTATGGGACTATTGCTGTGATCGTCTTTTTCTTGATTGGATTTATGATTGGCTACTTGGGCTATTGTAAA
GGGGTAGAACCAAAAACTGAGTGTGAGAGACTGGCAGGAACCGAGTCTCCAGTGAGGGAGGAGCCAGGAG
AGGACTTCCCTGCAGCACGTCGCTTATATTGGGATGACCTGAAGAGAAAGTTGTCGGAGAAACTGGACAG
CACAGACTTCACCAGCACCATCAAGCTGCTGAATGAAAATTCATATGTCCCTCGTGAGGCTGGATCTCAA
AAAGATGAAAATCTTGCGTTGTATGTTGAAAATCAATTTCGTGAATTTAAACTCAGCAAAGTCTGGCGTG
ATCAACATTTTGTTAAGATTCAGGTCAAAGACAGCGCTCAAAACTCGGTGATCATAGTTGATAAGAACGG
TAGACTTGTTTACCTGGTGGAGAATCCTGGGGGTTATGTGGCGTATAGTAAGGCTGCAACAGTTACTGGT
AAACTGGTCCATGCTAATTTTGGTACTAAAAAAGATTTTGAGGATTTATACACTCCTGTGAATGGATCTA
TAGTGATTGTCAGAGCAGGGAAAATCACCTTTGCAGAAAAGGTTGCAAATGCTGAAAGCTTAAATGCAAT
TGGTGTGTTGATATACATGGACCAGACTAAATTTCCCATTGTTAACGCAGAACTTTCATTCTTTGGACAT
GCTCATCTGGGGACAGGTGACCCTTACACACCTGGATTCCCTTCCTTCAATCACACTCAGTTTCCACCAT
CTCGGTCATCAGGATTGCCTAATATACCTGTCCAGACAATCTCCAGAGCTGCTGCAGAAAAGCTGTTTGG
GAATATGGAAGGAGACTGTCCCTCTGACTGGAAAACAGACTCTACATGTAGGATGGTAACCTCAGAAAGC
AAGAATGTGAAGCTCACTGTGAGCAATGTGCTGAAAGAGATAAAAATTCTTAACATCTTTGGAGTTATTA
AAGGCTTTGTAGAACCAGATCACTATGTTGTAGTTGGGGCCCAGAGAGATGCATGGGGCCCTGGAGCTGC
AAAATCCGGTGTAGGCACAGCTCTCCTATTGAAACTTGCCCAGATGTTCTCAGATATGGTCTTAAAAGAT
GGGTTTCAGCCCAGCAGAAGCATTATCTTTGCCAGTTGGAGTGCTGGAGACTTTGGATCGGTTGGTGCCA
CTGAATGGCTAGAGGGATACCTTTCGTCCCTGCATTTAAAGGCTTTCACTTATATTAATCTGGATAAAGC
GGTTCTTGGTACCAGCAACTTCAAGGTTTCTGCCAGCCCACTGTTGTATACGCTTATTGAGAAAACAATG
CAAAATGTGAAGCATCCGGTTACTGGGCAATTTCTATATCAGGACAGCAACTGGGCCAGCAAAGTTGAGA
AACTCACTTTAGACAATGCTGCTTTCCCTTTCCTTGCATATTCTGGAATCCCAGCAGTTTCTTTCTGTTT
TTGCGAGGACACAGATTATCCTTATTTGGGTACCACCATGGACACCTATAAGGAACTGATTGAGAGGATT
CCTGAGTTGAACAAAGTGGCACGAGCAGCTGCAGAGGTCGCTGGTCAGTTCGTGATTAAACTAACCCATG
ATGTTGAATTGAAC
[444 nt withheld, positions 2255-2698]
GACAATGAGTTTCTGAATTCCATGGACGAGAAGACCACTGGTTGGCGAGGTGGACACGTTGTTGAAGGAC
TGGCTGGGGAACTTGAACAACTTCGTGCACGACTGGAGCATCACCCACAAGGTCAACGTGAACCACCTGC
AGGTATGGTGAGCAAGGGCGAGGAGAATAACATGGCCATCATCAAGGAGTTCATGCGCTTCAAGGTGCAC
ATGGAGGGCTCCGTGAACGGCCACGAGTTCGAGATCGAGGGCGAGGGCGAGGGCCGCCCCTACGAGGCCT
TTCAGACCGCTAAGCTGAAGGTGACCAAGGGTGGCCCCCTGCCCTTCGCCTGGGACATCCTGTCCCCTCA
GTTCATGTACGGCTCCAAGGTCTACATTAAGCACCCAGCCGACATCCCCGACTACTTCAAGCTGTCCTTC
CCCGAGGGCTTCAGGTGGGAGCGCGTGATGAACTTCGAGGACGGCGGCATTATTCACGTTAACCAGGACT
CCTCCCTGCAAGACGGCGTGTTCATCTACAAGGTGAAGCTGCGCGGCACCAACTTCCCCTCCGACGGCCC
CGTAATGCAGAAGAAGACCATGGGCTGGGAGGCCTCCGAGGAGCGGATGTACCCCGAGGACGGCGCCCTG
AAGAGCGAGATCAAGAAGAGGCTGAAGCTGAAGGACGGCGGCCACTACGCCGCCGAGGTCAAGACCACCT
ACAAGGCCAAGAAGCCCGTGCAGCTGCCCGGCGCCTACATCGTCGACATCAAGTTGGACATCGTGTCCCA
CAACGAGGACTACACCATCGTGGAACAGTACGAACGCGCCGAGGGCCGCCACTCCACCGGCGGCATGGAC
GAGCTGTACAAGTCCGGCCGGCCTTAAGGCCTCGAGGGCCAATTAATTAACTCTAGATAACTGATCATAA
TCAGCCATACCACATTTGTAGAGGTTTTACTTGCTTTAAAAAACCTCCCACACCTCCCCCTGAACCTGAA
ACATAAAATGAATGCAATTGTTGTTGTTAACTTGTTTATTGCAGCTTATAATGGTTACAAATAAAGCAAT
AGCATCACAAATTTCACAAATAAAGCATTTTTTTCACTGCATTCTAGTTGTGGTTTGTCCAAACTCATCA
ATGTATCTTAACGCGTCGAGTGCATTCTAGTTGTGGTTTGTCCAAACTCATCAATGTATCTTATCATGTC
TGTATACCGTCGACCTCTAGCTAGAGCTTGGCGTAATCATGGTCATAGCTGTTTCCTGTGTGAAATTGTT
ATCCGCTCACAATTCCACACAACATACGAGCCGGAAGCATAAAGTGTAAAGCCTGGGGTGCCTAATGAGT
GAGCTAACTCACATTAATTGCGTTGCGCTCACTGCCCGCTTTCCAGTCGGGAAACCTGTCGTGCCAGCTG
CATTAATGAATCGGCCAACGCGCGGGGAGAGGCGGTTTGCGTATTGGGCGCTCTTCCGCTTCCTCGCTCA
CTGACTCGCTGCGCTCGGTCGTTCGGCTGCGGCGAGCGGTATCAGCTCACTCAAAGGCGGTAATACGGTT
ATCCACAGAATCAGGGGATAACGCAGGAAAGAACATGTGAGCAAAAGGCCAGCAAAAGGCCAGGAACCGT
AAAAAGGCCGCGTTGCTGGCGTTTTTCCATAGGCTCCGCCCCCCTGACGAGCATCACAAAAATCGACGCT
CAAGTCAGAGGTGGCGAAACCCGACAGGACTATAAAGATACCAGGCGTTTCCCCCTGGAAGCTCCCTCGT
GCGCTCTCCTGTTCCGACCCTGCCGCTTACCGGATACCTGTCCGCCTTTCTCCCTTCGGGAAGCGTGGCG
CTTTCTCATAGCTCACGCTGTAGGTATCTCAGTTCGGTGTAGGTCGTTCGCTCCAAGCTGGGCTGTGTGC
ACGAACCCCCCGTTCAGCCCGACCGCTGCGCCTTATCCGGTAACTATCGTCTTGAGTCCAACCCGGTAAG
ACACGACTTATCGCCACTGGCAGCAGCCACTGGTAACAGGATTAGCAGAGCGAGGTATGTAGGCGGTGCT
ACAGAGTTCTTGAAGTGGTGGCCTAACTACGGCTACACTAGAAGAACAGTATTTGGTATCTGCGCTCTGC
TGAAGCCAGTTACCTTCGGAAAAAGAGTTGGTAGCTCTTGATCCGGCAAACAAACCACCGCTGGTAGCGG
TGGTTTTTTTGTTTGCAAGCAGCAGATTACGCGCAGAAAAAAAGGATCTCAAGAAGATCCTTTGATCTTT
TCTACGGGGTCTGACGCTCAGTGGAACGAAAACTCACGTTAAGGGATTTTGGTCATGAGATTATCAAAAA
GGATCTTCACCTAGATCCTTTTAAATTAAAAATGAAGTTTTAAATCAATCTAAAGTATATATGAGTAAAC
TTGGTCTGACAGTTACCAATGCTTAATCAGTGAGGCACCTATCTCAGCGATCTGTCTATTTCGTTCATCC
ATAGTTGCCTGACTCCCCGTCGTGTAGATAACTACGATACGGGAGGGCTTACCATCTGGCCCCAGTGCTG
CAATGATACCGCGAGACCCACGCTCACCGGCTCCAGATTTATCAGCAATAAACCAGCCAGCCGGAAGGGC
CGAGCGCAGAAGTGGTCCTGCAACTTTATCCGCCTCCATCCAGTCTATTAATTGTTGCCGGGAAGCTAGA
GTAAGTAGTTCGCCAGTTAATAGTTTGCGCAACGTTGTTGCCATTGCTACAGGCATCGTGGTGTCACGCT
CGTCGTTTGGTATGGCTTCATTCAGCTCCGGTTCCCAACGATCAAGGCGAGTTACATGATCCCCCATGTT
GTGCAAAAAAGCGGTTAGCTCCTTCGGTCCTCCGATCGTTGTCAGAAGTAAGTTGGCCGCAGTGTTATCA
CTCATGGTTATGGCAGCACTGCATAATTCTCTTACTGTCATGCCATCCGTAAGATGCTTTTCTGTGACTG
GTGAGTACTCAACCAAGTCATTCTGAGAATAGTGTATGCGGCGACCGAGTTGCTCTTGCCCGGCGTCAAT
ACGGGATAATACCGCGCCACATAGCAGAACTTTAAAAGTGCTCATCATTGGAAAACGTTCTTCGGGGCGA
AAACTCTCAAGGATCTTACCGCTGTTGAGATCCAGTTCGATGTAACCCACTCGTGCACCCAACTGATCTT
CAGCATCTTTTACTTTCACCAGCGTTTCTGGGTGAGCAAAAACAGGAAGGCAAAATGCCGCAAAAAAGGG
AATAAGGGCGACACGGAAATGTTGAATACTCATACTCTTCCTTTTTCAATATTATTGAAGCATTTATCAG
GGTTATTGTCTCATGAGCGGATACATATTTGAATGTATTTAGAAAAATAAACAAATAGGGGTTCCGCGCA
CATTTCCCCGAAAAGTGCCACCTGACGTCGACGGATCGGGAGATCTCCCGATCCCCTATGGTGCACTCTC
AGTACAATCTGCTCTGATGCCGCATAGTTAAGCCAGTATCTGCTCCCTGCTTGTGTGTTGGAGGTCGCTG
AGTAGTGCGCGAGCAAAATTTAAGCTACAACAAGGCAAGGCTTGACCGACAATTGCATGAAGAATCTGCT
TAGGGTTAGGCGTTTTGCGCTGCTTCGCGATGTACGGGCCAGATATACGCGTTGACATTGATTATTGACT
AGTTATTAATAGTAATCAATTACGGGGTCATTAGTTCATAGCCCATATATGGAGTTCCGCGTTACATAAC
TTACGGTAAATGGCCCGCCTGGCTGACCGCCCAACGACCCCCGCCCATTGACGTCAATAATGACGTATGT
TCCCATAGTAACGCCAATAGGGACTTTCCATTGACGTCAATGGGTGGAGTATTTACGGTAAACTGCCCAC
TTGGCAGTACATCAAGTGTATCATATGCCAAGTACGCCCCCTATTGACGTCAATGACGGTAAATGGCCCG
CCTGGCATTATGCCCAGTACATGACCTTATGGGACTTTCCTACTTGGCAGTACATCTACGTATTAGTCAT
CGCTATTACCATGGTGATGCGGTTTTGGCAGTACATCAATGGGCGTGGATAGCGGTTTGACTCACGGGGA
TTTCCAAGTCTCCACCCCATTGACGTCAATGGGAGTTTGTTTTGGCACCAAAATCAACGGGACTTTCCAA
AATGTCGTAACAACTCCGCCCCATTGACGCAAATGGGCGGTAGGCGTGTACGGTGGGAGGTCTATATAAG
CAGAGCTCTCTGGCTAACTAGAGAACCCACTGCTTACTGGCTTATCGAAATTAATACGACTCACTATAGG
GAGACCCAAGCTTGGTACCGAGCTCGGATCGATATCTGCGGCCTAGCTAGCGCTTAAGGCCTGTTAACCG
GTATGGATGTATGCGTCCGTCTTGCCCTGTGGCTCCTCTGGGGACTCCTCCTGCACCAGGGCCAGAGCCT
CAGCCATAGTCACAGTGAGAAGGCGACAGGAACCAGCTCGGGCGCCGGTTTAAACGACCCTAGCAAAGAC
TCAAAAGCTCAGGTGTCCGCTGCCGAGGCTGGCATTACTGGAACATGGTACAATCAGCTCGGGAGCACCT
TTATTGTGACTGCTGGAGCCGATGGAGCCCTCACCGGAACATACGAATCTGCTGTGGGAAACGCCGAATC
ACGGTACGTCCTCACTGGCCGATACGATAGTGCCCCTGCCACCGACGGATCTGGGACTGCCCTGGGATGG
ACTGTCGCTTGGAAAAACAACTACCGGAATGCTCATTCTGCCACAACATGGAGTGGACAGTACGTGGGAG
GCGCTGAGGCTAGAATCAATACACAGTGGCTGCTCACATCTGGCACAACCGAGGCAAATGCTTGGAAATC
CACCCTGGTGGGACATGACACATTCACCAAAGTGAAACCCTCCGCCGCTTCAATCGATGCCGCCAAAAAA
GCCGGAGTCAACAACGGCAATCCTCTGGATGCCGTCCAGCAGCTCGGACCGAAAGATGAACTGTGAGCGG
CCGCATAGATAACTGATCCAGTGTGCTGGAATTAATTCGCTGTCTGCGAGGGCCAGCTGTTGGGGTGAGT
ACTCCCTCTCAAAAGCGGGCATGACTTCTGCGCTAAGATTGTCAGTTTCCAAAAACGAGGAGGATTTGAT
ATTCACCTGGCCCGCGGTGATGCCTTTGAGGGTGGCCGCGTCCATCTGGTCAGAAAAGACAATCTTTTTG
TTGTCAAGCTTGAGGTGTGGCAGGCTTGAGATCTGGCCATACACTTGAGTGACAATGACATCCACTTTGC
CTTTCTCTCCACAGGTGTCCACTCCCAGGTCCAACTGCAGGTCGAGCATGCATCTAGGGCGGCCAATTCC
GCCCCTCTCCCCCCCCCCCTCTCCCTCCCCCCCCCCTAACGTTACTGGCCGAAGCCGCTTGGAATAAGGC
CGGTGTGCGTTTGTCTATATGTTATTTTCCACCATATTGCCGTCTTTTGGCAATGTGAGGGCCCGGAAAC
CTGGCCCTGTCTTCTTGACGAGCATTCCTAGGGGTCTTTCCCCTC
